Addgene plasmid #48741: pGL1
Purpose: Expression of luciferase driven by truncated mPer2 promoter region (bases -1128 to -141 with respect to transcription start site at +1)
Depositing lab: Joseph Takahashi. Depositing organization: Northwestern University. Publication: A noncanonical E-box enhancer drives mouse Period2 circadian oscillations in vivo. Yoo SH, Ko CH, Lowrey PL, Buhr ED, Song EJ, Chang S, Yoo OJ, Yamazaki S, Lee C, Takahashi JS. Proc Natl Acad Sci U S A. 2005 Feb 15;102(7):2608-13. Epub 2005 Feb 7. 10.1073/pnas.0409763102 PubMed 15699353.
Backbone
  Vector backbone: pGL3-Basic
  Backbone manufacturer: Promega
  Backbone size w/o insert (bp): 4818
  Vector type: Luciferase
Growth in bacteria
  Bacterial resistance: Ampicillin, 100 μg/mL
  Growth temperature: 37°C
  Growth strain: DH5alpha
  Copy number: Unknown
Gene/Insert
  Gene/Insert name: truncated mPer2 promoter/enhancer region (-1128 to -141)
  Species: M. musculus (mouse)
  Mutation: truncated promoter region (see pGL6)
Terms and licenses: Academic/Nonprofit Terms; Industry Terms: Not Available to Industry
How to cite: pGL1 was a gift from Joseph Takahashi (Addgene plasmid # 48741 ; http://n2t.net/addgene:48741 ; RRID:Addgene_48741)
