[The description below was written by a language model from this plasmid's Addgene catalogue record and pLannotate feature annotations shown in this document.]
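Description:
pGL1 is a firefly luciferase reporter plasmid built on Promega's promoterless pGL3-Basic backbone, carrying a truncated fragment of the mouse Period2 (mPer2) promoter/enhancer region spanning bases -1128 to -141 relative to the transcription start site. The assembled sequence is 5,787 nt. The annotation does not label the mPer2 fragment itself, but an unannotated stretch of about 1 kb lies between the upstream pause site and the start of the luc+ coding sequence. That position and size are consistent with the insert sitting in the cloning region directly upstream of the reporter.

The enhanced luc+ luciferase open reading frame (which spans the numbering origin of the record) is followed by an SV40 late polyadenylation signal. Upstream of the insert, a synthetic poly(A) signal and an RNA polymerase II transcriptional pause site from the human α2 globin gene reduce read-through transcription from the backbone, so that luciferase output reflects the activity of the cloned fragment. The plasmid is propagated in E. coli through a high-copy ColE1/pUC-type origin and selected with ampicillin via the β-lactamase gene and its bla promoter. An f1 origin allows single-stranded DNA production. The short large T antigen, TcR and lacZα matches are backbone remnants rather than functional genes, and there is no mammalian selection marker.

The record describes pGL1 as one of a set of promoter truncations related to pGL6. It is used in reporter assays to map the regulatory sequences, including E-box enhancer elements, that drive circadian transcription of mPer2. Because this fragment ends at -141, it lacks the sequence immediately adjacent to the transcription start site, making it useful for comparison with the other constructs in the series.
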