Features (pLannotate 1.2.2; 11 found; start..end, strand, type, name):
   1671..1792    -  polyA_signal   SV40 poly(A) signal: SV40 polyadenylation signal
   1815..1883    -  CDS            large T antigen (fragment): large T antigen from SV40 (simian virus 40)
   1899..2031    +  CDS            TcR (fragment): tetracycline efflux protein; tet; confers resistance to tetracycline
   2211..2799    -  rep_origin     ori: high-copy-number ColE1/pMB1/pBR322/pUC origin of replication
   2970..3830    -  CDS            AmpR: β-lactamase; bla; confers resistance to ampicillin, carbenicillin, and related antibiotics
   3831..3935    -  promoter       AmpR promoter: bla
   3962..4417    +  rep_origin     f1 ori (sequence partly withheld): f1 bacteriophage origin of replication; arrow indicates direction of (+) strand synthesis
   4422..4489    -  CDS            lacZα (fragment): LacZα fragment of β-galactosidase; lacZ fragment
   4548..4596    +  polyA_signal   poly(A) signal: synthetic polyadenylation signal
   4610..4696    +  misc_feature   pause site (fragment): RNA polymerase II transcriptional pause signal from the human α2 globin gene
   5765..1630    +  CDS            luciferase (across the origin): firefly luciferase; luc+; enhanced luc+ version of the luciferase gene
>Addgene plasmid #48741 | pGL1 | depositor full sequence | sequence record 101474 | Addgene assembled full plasmid sequence
GAAAGGCCCGGCGCCATTCTATCCGCTGGAAGATGGAACCGCTGGAGAGCAACTGCATAAGGCTATGAAG
AGATACGCCCTGGTTCCTGGAACAATTGCTTTTACAGATGCACATATCGAGGTGGACATCACTTACGCTG
AGTACTTCGAAATGTCCGTTCGGTTGGCAGAAGCTATGAAACGATATGGGCTGAATACAAATCACAGAAT
CGTCGTATGCAGTGAAAACTCTCTTCAATTCTTTATGCCGGTGTTGGGCGCGTTATTTATCGGAGTTGCA
GTTGCGCCCGCGAACGACATTTATAATGAACGTGAATTGCTCAACAGTATGGGCATTTCGCAGCCTACCG
TGGTGTTCGTTTCCAAAAAGGGGTTGCAAAAAATTTTGAACGTGCAAAAAAAGCTCCCAATCATCCAAAA
AATTATTATCATGGATTCTAAAACGGATTACCAGGGATTTCAGTCGATGTACACGTTCGTCACATCTCAT
CTACCTCCCGGTTTTAATGAATACGATTTTGTGCCAGAGTCCTTCGATAGGGACAAGACAATTGCACTGA
TCATGAACTCCTCTGGATCTACTGGTCTGCCTAAAGGTGTCGCTCTGCCTCATAGAACTGCCTGCGTGAG
ATTCTCGCATGCCAGAGATCCTATTTTTGGCAATCAAATCATTCCGGATACTGCGATTTTAAGTGTTGTT
CCATTCCATCACGGTTTTGGAATGTTTACTACACTCGGATATTTGATATGTGGATTTCGAGTCGTCTTAA
TGTATAGATTTGAAGAAGAGCTGTTTCTGAGGAGCCTTCAGGATTACAAGATTCAAAGTGCGCTGCTGGT
GCCAACCCTATTCTCCTTCTTCGCCAAAAGCACTCTGATTGACAAATACGATTTATCTAATTTACACGAA
ATTGCTTCTGGTGGCGCTCCCCTCTCTAAGGAAGTCGGGGAAGCGGTTGCCAAGAGGTTCCATCTGCCAG
GTATCAGGCAAGGATATGGGCTCACTGAGACTACATCAGCTATTCTGATTACACCCGAGGGGGATGATAA
ACCGGGCGCGGTCGGTAAAGTTGTTCCATTTTTTGAAGCGAAGGTTGTGGATCTGGATACCGGGAAAACG
CTGGGCGTTAATCAAAGAGGCGAACTGTGTGTGAGAGGTCCTATGATTATGTCCGGTTATGTAAACAATC
CGGAAGCGACCAACGCCTTGATTGACAAGGATGGATGGCTACATTCTGGAGACATAGCTTACTGGGACGA
AGACGAACACTTCTTCATCGTTGACCGCCTGAAGTCTCTGATTAAGTACAAAGGCTATCAGGTGGCTCCC
GCTGAATTGGAATCCATCTTGCTCCAACACCCCAACATCTTCGACGCAGGTGTCGCAGGTCTTCCCGACG
ATGACGCCGGTGAACTTCCCGCCGCCGTTGTTGTTTTGGAGCACGGAAAGACGATGACGGAAAAAGAGAT
CGTGGATTACGTCGCCAGTCAAGTAACAACCGCGAAAAAGTTGCGCGGAGGAGTTGTGTTTGTGGACGAA
GTACCGAAAGGTCTTACCGGAAAACTCGACGCAAGAAAAATCAGAGAGATCCTCATAAAGGCCAAGAAGG
GCGGAAAGATCGCCGTGTAATTCTAGAGTCGGGGCGGCCGGCCGCTTCGAGCAGACATGATAAGATACAT
TGATGAGTTTGGACAAACCACAACTAGAATGCAGTGAAAAAAATGCTTTATTTGTGAAATTTGTGATGCT
ATTGCTTTATTTGTAACCATTATAAGCTGCAATAAACAAGTTAACAACAACAATTGCATTCATTTTATGT
TTCAGGTTCAGGGGGAGGTGTGGGAGGTTTTTTAAAGCAAGTAAAACCTCTACAAATGTGGTAAAATCGA
TAAGGATCCGTCGACCGATGCCCTTGAGAGCCTTCAACCCAGTCAGCTCCTTCCGGTGGGCGCGGGGCAT
GACTATCGTCGCCGCACTTATGACTGTCTTCTTTATCATGCAACTCGTAGGACAGGTGCCGGCAGCGCTC
TTCCGCTTCCTCGCTCACTGACTCGCTGCGCTCGGTCGTTCGGCTGCGGCGAGCGGTATCAGCTCACTCA
AAGGCGGTAATACGGTTATCCACAGAATCAGGGGATAACGCAGGAAAGAACATGTGAGCAAAAGGCCAGC
AAAAGGCCAGGAACCGTAAAAAGGCCGCGTTGCTGGCGTTTTTCCATAGGCTCCGCCCCCCTGACGAGCA
TCACAAAAATCGACGCTCAAGTCAGAGGTGGCGAAACCCGACAGGACTATAAAGATACCAGGCGTTTCCC
CCTGGAAGCTCCCTCGTGCGCTCTCCTGTTCCGACCCTGCCGCTTACCGGATACCTGTCCGCCTTTCTCC
CTTCGGGAAGCGTGGCGCTTTCTCAATGCTCACGCTGTAGGTATCTCAGTTCGGTGTAGGTCGTTCGCTC
CAAGCTGGGCTGTGTGCACGAACCCCCCGTTCAGCCCGACCGCTGCGCCTTATCCGGTAACTATCGTCTT
GAGTCCAACCCGGTAAGACACGACTTATCGCCACTGGCAGCAGCCACTGGTAACAGGATTAGCAGAGCGA
GGTATGTAGGCGGTGCTACAGAGTTCTTGAAGTGGTGGCCTAACTACGGCTACACTAGAAGGACAGTATT
TGGTATCTGCGCTCTGCTGAAGCCAGTTACCTTCGGAAAAAGAGTTGGTAGCTCTTGATCCGGCAAACAA
ACCACCGCTGGTAGCGGTGGTTTTTTTGTTTGCAAGCAGCAGATTACGCGCAGAAAAAAAGGATCTCAAG
AAGATCCTTTGATCTTTTCTACGGGGTCTGACGCTCAGTGGAACGAAAACTCACGTTAAGGGATTTTGGT
CATGAGATTATCAAAAAGGATCTTCACCTAGATCCTTTTAAATTAAAAATGAAGTTTTAAATCAATCTAA
AGTATATATGAGTAAACTTGGTCTGACAGTTACCAATGCTTAATCAGTGAGGCACCTATCTCAGCGATCT
GTCTATTTCGTTCATCCATAGTTGCCTGACTCCCCGTCGTGTAGATAACTACGATACGGGAGGGCTTACC
ATCTGGCCCCAGTGCTGCAATGATACCGCGAGACCCACGCTCACCGGCTCCAGATTTATCAGCAATAAAC
CAGCCAGCCGGAAGGGCCGAGCGCAGAAGTGGTCCTGCAACTTTATCCGCCTCCATCCAGTCTATTAATT
GTTGCCGGGAAGCTAGAGTAAGTAGTTCGCCAGTTAATAGTTTGCGCAACGTTGTTGCCATTGCTACAGG
CATCGTGGTGTCACGCTCGTCGTTTGGTATGGCTTCATTCAGCTCCGGTTCCCAACGATCAAGGCGAGTT
ACATGATCCCCCATGTTGTGCAAAAAAGCGGTTAGCTCCTTCGGTCCTCCGATCGTTGTCAGAAGTAAGT
TGGCCGCAGTGTTATCACTCATGGTTATGGCAGCACTGCATAATTCTCTTACTGTCATGCCATCCGTAAG
ATGCTTTTCTGTGACTGGTGAGTACTCAACCAAGTCATTCTGAGAATAGTGTATGCGGCGACCGAGTTGC
TCTTGCCCGGCGTCAATACGGGATAATACCGCGCCACATAGCAGAACTTTAAAAGTGCTCATCATTGGAA
AACGTTCTTCGGGGCGAAAACTCTCAAGGATCTTACCGCTGTTGAGATCCAGTTCGATGTAACCCACTCG
TGCACCCAACTGATCTTCAGCATCTTTTACTTTCACCAGCGTTTCTGGGTGAGCAAAAACAGGAAGGCAA
AATGCCGCAAAAAAGGGAATAAGGGCGACACGGAAATGTTGAATACTCATACTCTTCCTTTTTCAATATT
ATTGAAGCATTTATCAGGGTTATTGTCTCATGAGCGGATACATATTTGAATGTATTTAGAAAAATAAACA
AATAGGGGTTCCGCGCACATTTCCCCGAAAAGTGCCACCTG
[124 nt withheld, positions 3962-4085]
C
[91 nt withheld, positions 4087-4177]
A
[49 nt withheld, positions 4179-4227]
CCTTTGACGTTGGAGTCCACGTTCTTT
[37 nt withheld, positions 4255-4291]
ACCCTATCTCGGTCTATTCTTTTGATTTATAAGGGATTTTGCCGATTTCGGCCTATTGGTTAAAAAATGA
GCTGATTTAACAAAAATTTAACGCGAATTTTAACAAAATATTAACGTTTACAATTTCCCATTCGCCATTC
AGGCTGCGCAACTGTTGGGAAGGGCGATCGGTGCGGGCCTCTTCGCTATTACGCCAGCCCAAGCTACCAT
GATAAGTAAGTAATATTAAGGTACGGGAGGTACTTGGAGCGGCCGCAATAAAATATCTTTATTTTCATTA
CATCTGTGTGTTGGTTTTTTGTGTGAATCGATAGTACTAACATACGCTCTCCATCAAAACAAAACGAAAC
AAAACAAACTAGCAAAATAGGCTGTCCCCAGTGCAAGTGCAGGTGCCAGAACATTCTCTATCGATAGGTA
CCGAGCTCCAAGCTTGCCTTCTCCATCACACCTTGCATGAGTCTTTAGGTTGTTCTCTGTCAGCCTCAAA
CCCGCTCCGAGGAAACTTCTACTCCCTCCTTTGACCCTTTGGACAGGAGCCTGAACGCTTTAGTAGGCTT
CCAGACAGTGCTCTTGAAAGAACCAAATAGCTTCAACCAAGGTTCCACAGGGGCAGGGCTGTCCTATCAC
TGGAGGAGTACCCTCCCCTGACTAGCTAGTGTCTGTAGCTTCCACTTCAGAAAAGCCCTGCTGTTCCAGA
TGCACACCCCGCTTCCATAGTTCCTGTAAGGTTAATAAACTACACCACCGCATTTGGTTAAGCTTCCCTG
TAGAACGTCAGTCTTCTCTCCCTATGTGATTGAGGGCAGGAAGAAATCACTTCTTTCCTTTGTATCTCTG
CACGGCAATTATGACCTTATTTCCTGAATCAACACTAACTAGCAACACGCAGTTTCAGAAACAAGAAAGG
CTAAGTGGGAGTTTTGTGCTTTGGCCCATCTGGAATGACGGTCAGCCTGGGGGGCCTGTCCTAGGGTCAC
CCAGCCTGTCCTGGGAAGGTGCTCAGCAGCAGATCCAGAGGGGCCGTCCTATTTGTCCTCAAGCGTCTCG
CCATGAATGAATGAGAGGGGAAATGAATGAACTGGGCTGGATGAGCGAAAGGTGTCAGCAGAGAGCATTC
TCGGTCCTTCGGATTACCGAGGCTGGTCACGTCGTCGCAGGTGATAGGCCGGGGGCCCTGGTCTCTGCCG
GCTGTGAGTTGCGCAGCGGCCAAGCACCATTCCCCCGCGCCGCAGTGGTACGCGCCACTCCGGGGCTGCA
CGAGCGGGCCACCGCCGTGCCAGGTGAATGGAAGTCCCGCAGGCCGGAAGTGGACGAGCCTACTCGCCCG
GGCGCGGGGGGGCGCAAGAGCGCGCAGCATCTTCATTGAGGAACCCGGGCGGGCGAACATGGAGTTCCAT
GTGCGTCTTATGTAAAGCTCGAGATCTGCGATCTAAGTAAGCTTGGCATTCCGGTACTGTTGGTAAAGCC
ACCATGGAAGACGCCAAAAACATAAA
