>Addgene plasmid #48741 | pGL1 | addgene partial sequence | sequence record 75607 | RVprimer3 5'-CTAGCAAAATAGGCTGTCCC-3'
TTCTCTATCGATAGGTACCGAGCTCCAAGCTTGCCTTCTCCATCACACCTTGCATGAGTCTTTAGGTTGT
TCTCTGTCAGCCTCAAACCCGCTCCGAGGAAACTTCTACTCCCTCCTTTGACCCTTTGGACAGGAGCCTG
AACGCTTTAGTAGGCTTCCAGACAGTGCTCTTGAAAGAACCAAATAGCTTCAACCAAGGTTCCACAGGGG
CAGGGCTGTCCTATCACTGGAGGAGTACCCTCCCCTGACTAGCTAGTGTCTGTAGCTTCCACTTCAGAAA
AGCCCTGCTGTTCCAGATGCACACCCCGCTTCCATAGTTCCTGTAAGGTTAATAAACTACACCACCGCAT
TTGGTTAAGCTTCCCTGTAGAACGTCAGTCTTCTCTCCCTATGTGATTGAGGGCAGGAAGAAATCACTTC
TTTCCTTTGTATCTCTGCACGGCAATTATGACCTTATTTCCTGAATCAACACTAACTAGCAACACGCAGT
TTCAGAAACAAGAAAGGCTAAGTGGGAGTTTTGTGCTTTGGCCCATCTGGAATGACGGTCAGCCTGGGGG
GCCTGTCCTAGGGTCACCCAGCCTGTCCTGGGAAGGTGCTCAGCAGCAGATCCAGAGGGGCCGTCCTATT
TGTCCTCAAGCGTCTCGCCATGAATGAATGAGAGGGGAAATGAATGAACTGGGCTGGATGAGCGAAAGGT
GTCAGCAGAGAGCATTCTCGGTCCTTCGGATTACCGAGGCTGGTCACGTCGTCGCAGGTGATAGGCCGGG
GGCCCTGGTCTCTGCCGGCTGTGAGTTGCGCAGCGGCCAAGCACCATTCCCCCGCGCCGCAGTGGTACGC
GCCACTCCGGGGCTGCACGAGCGGGCCACCGCCGTGCCAGGTGAATGGAAGTCCCGCAGGCCGGAAGTGG
ACGAGCCTACTCGCCCGGGCGCGGGGGGGCGCAAGAGCGCGCAGCATCTTCATTGAGGAACCCGGGCGG
