>Addgene plasmid #48741 | pGL1 | addgene partial sequence | sequence record 76618 | LucNrev 5'-CCTTATGCAGTTGCTCTCC-3'
TTTATGTTTTTGGCGTCTTCCATGGTGGCTTTACCAACAGTACCGGAATGCCAAGCTTACTTAGATCGCA
GATCTCGAGCTTTACATAAGACGCACATGGAACTCCATGTTCGCCGCCCGGGTTCCTCAATGAAGATGCT
GCGCGCTCTTGCGCCCCCCCGCGCCCGGGCGAGTAGGCTCGTCCACTTCCGGCCTGCGGGACTTCCATTC
ACCTGGCACGGCGGTGGCCCGCTCGTGCAGCCCCGGAGTGGCGCGTACCACTGCGGCGCGGGGGAATGGT
GCTTGGCCGCTGCGCAACTCACAGCCGGCAGAGACCAGGGCCCCCGGCCTATCACCTGCGACGACGTGAC
CAGCCTCGGTAATCCGAAGGACCGAGAATGCTCTCTGCTGACACCTTTCGCTCATCCAGCCCAGTTCATT
CATTTCCCCTCTCATTCATTCATGGCGAGACGCTTGAGGACAAATAGGACGGCCCCTCTGGATCTGCTGC
TGAGCACCTTCCCAGGACAGGCTGGGTGACCCTAGGACAGGCCCCCCAGGCTGACCGTCATTCCAGATGG
GCCAAAGCACAAAACTCCCACTTAGCCTTTCTTGTTTCTGAAACTGCGTGTTGCTAGTTAGTGTTGATTC
AGGAAATAAGGTCATAATTGCCGTGCAGAGATACAAAGGAAAGAAGTGATTTCTTCCTGCCCTCAATCAC
ATAGGGAGAGAAGACTGACGTTCTACAGGGAAGCTTAACCAAATGCGGTGGTGTAGTTTATTAACCTTAC
AGGAACTATGGAAGCGGGGTGTGCATCTGGAACAGCAGGGCTTTTCTGAAGTGGAAGCTACAGACACTAG
CTAGTCAGGG
