>Addgene plasmid #48741 | pGL1 | depositor partial sequence | sequence record 101472 | mPer2 promoter region (bases -1128 to -141)
CAAGCTTGCCTTCTCCATCACACCTTGCATGAGTCTTTAGGTTGTTCTCTGTCAGCCTCAAACCCGCTCC
GAGGAAACTTCTACTCCCTCCTTTGACCCTTTGGACAGGAGCCTGAACGCTTTAGTAGGCTTCCAGACAG
TGCTCTTGAAAGAACCAAATAGCTTCAACCAAGGTTCCACAGGGGCAGGGCTGTCCTATCACTGGAGGAG
TACCCTCCCCTGACTAGCTAGTGTCTGTAGCTTCCACTTCAGAAAAGCCCTGCTGTTCCAGATGCACACC
CCGCTTCCATAGTTCCTGTAAGGTTAATAAACTACACCACCGCATTTGGTTAAGCTTCCCTGTAGAACGT
CAGTCTTCTCTCCCTATGTGATTGAGGGCAGGAAGAAATCACTTCTTTCCTTTGTATCTCTGCACGGCAA
TTATGACCTTATTTCCTGAATCAACACTAACTAGCAACACGCAGTTTCAGAAACAAGAAAGGCTAAGTGG
GAGTTTTGTGCTTTGGCCCATCTGGAATGACGGTCAGCCTGGGGGGCCTGTCCTAGGGTCACCCAGCCTG
TCCTGGGAAGGTGCTCAGCAGCAGATCCAGAGGGGCCGTCCTATTTGTCCTCAAGCGTCTCGCCATGAAT
GAATGAGAGGGGAAATGAATGAACTGGGCTGGATGAGCGAAAGGTGTCAGCAGAGAGCATTCTCGGTCCT
TCGGATTACCGAGGCTGGTCACGTCGTCGCAGGTGATAGGCCGGGGGCCCTGGTCTCTGCCGGCTGTGAG
TTGCGCAGCGGCCAAGCACCATTCCCCCGCGCCGCAGTGGTACGCGCCACTCCGGGGCTGCACGAGCGGG
CCACCGCCGTGCCAGGTGAATGGAAGTCCCGCAGGCCGGAAGTGGACGAGCCTACTCGCCCGGGCGCGGG
GGGGCGCAAGAGCGCGCAGCATCTTCATTGAGGAACCCGGGCGGCGAACATGGAGTTCCATGTGCGTCTT
ATGTAAAG
